>Addgene plasmid #229330 | pXTK093 [CDS_YFP_PartType9] | addgene full sequence | sequence record 464719 | Addgene NGS Result
TTGAGATCCTTTTTTTCTGCGCGTAATCTGCTGCTTGCAAACAAAAAAACCACCGCTACCAGCGGTGGTT
TGTTTGCCGGATCAAGAGCTACCAACTCTTTTTCCGAAGGTAACTGGCTTCAGCAGAGCGCAGATACCAA
ATACTGTTCTTCTAGTGTAGCCGTAGTTAGGCCACCACTTCAAGAACTCTGTAGCACCGCCTACATACCT
CGCTCTGCTAATCCTGTTACCAGTGGCTGCTGCCAGTGGCGATAAGTCGTGTCTTACCGGGTTGGACTCA
AGACGATAGTTACCGGATAAGGCGCAGCGGTCGGGCTGAACGGGGGGTTCGTGCACACAGCCCAGCTTGG
AGCGAACGACCTACACCGAACTGAGATACCTACAGCGTGAGCTATGAGAAAGCGCCACGCTTCCCGAAGG
GAGAAAGGCGGACAGGTATCCGGTAAGCGGCAGGGTCGGAACAGGAGAGCGCACGAGGGAGCTTCCAGGG
GGAAACGCCTGGTATCTTTATAGTCCTGTCGGGTTTCGCCACCTCTGACTTGAGCGTCGATTTTTGTGAT
GCTCGTCAGGGGGGCGGAGCCTATGGAAAAACGCCAGCAACGCGAGTCGGTCTCTAATGGTGAGCAAGGG
CGAGGAGCTGTTCACCGGGGTGGTGCCCATCCTGGTCGAGCTGGACGGCGACGTAAACGGCCACAAGTTC
AGCGTGTCCGGCGAGGGCGAGGGCGATGCCACCTACGGCAAGCTGACCCTGAAGTTCATCTGCACCACCG
GCAAGCTGCCCGTGCCCTGGCCCACCCTCGTGACCACCTTCGGCTACGGCCTGCAATGCTTCGCCCGCTA
CCCCGACCACATGAAGCAGCACGACTTCTTCAAGTCCGCCATGCCCGAAGGCTACGTCCAGGAGCGCACC
ATCTTCTTCAAGGACGACGGCAACTACAAGACCCGCGCCGAGGTGAAGTTCGAGGGCGACACCCTGGTGA
ACCGCATCGAGCTGAAGGGCATCGACTTCAAGGAGGACGGCAACATCCTGGGGCACAAGCTGGAGTACAA
CTACAACAGCCACAACGTCTATATCATGGCCGACAAGCAGAAGAACGGCATCAAGGTGAACTTCAAGATC
CGCCACAACATCGAGGACGGCAGCGTGCAGCTCGCCGACCACTACCAGCAGAACACCCCCATCGGCGACG
GCCCCGTGCTGCTGCCCGACAACCACTACCTGAGCTACCAGTCCGCCCTGAGCAAAGACCCCAACGAGAA
GCGCGATCACATGGTCCTGCTGGAGTTCGTGACCGCCGCCGGGATCACTCTCGGCATGGACGAGCTGTAC
AAGTAAATCTTGAGACCAGAGTAGCCCGCCTAATGAGCGGGCTTTTTTTTAATTCCCCTATTTGTTTATT
TTTCTAAATACATTCAAATATGTATCCGCTCATGAGACAATAACCCTGATAAATGCTTCAATAATATTGA
AAAAGGAAGAGTATGAGCATTCAGCATTTTCGTGTGGCGCTGATTCCGTTTTTTGCGGCGTTTTGCCTGC
CGGTGTTTGCGCATCCGGAAACCCTGGTGAAAGTGAAAGATGCGGAAGATCAACTGGGTGCGCGCGTGGG
CTATATTGAACTGGATCTGAACAGCGGCAAAATTCTGGAATCTTTTCGTCCGGAAGAACGTTTTCCGATG
ATGAGCACCTTTAAAGTGCTGCTGTGCGGTGCGGTTCTGAGCCGTGTGGATGCGGGCCAGGAACAACTGG
GCCGTCGTATTCATTATAGCCAGAACGATCTGGTGGAATATAGCCCGGTGACCGAAAAACATCTGACCGA
TGGCATGACCGTGCGTGAACTGTGCAGCGCGGCGATTACCATGAGCGATAACACCGCGGCGAACCTGCTG
CTGACGACCATTGGCGGTCCGAAAGAACTGACCGCGTTTCTGCATAACATGGGCGATCATGTGACCCGTC
TGGATCGTTGGGAACCGGAACTGAACGAAGCGATTCCGAACGATGAACGTGATACCACCATGCCGGCAGC
AATGGCGACCACCCTGCGTAAACTGCTGACGGGTGAGCTGCTGACCCTGGCAAGCCGCCAGCAACTGATT
GATTGGATGGAAGCGGATAAAGTGGCGGGTCCGCTGCTGCGTAGCGCGCTGCCGGCTGGCTGGTTTATTG
CGGATAAAAGCGGTGCGGGCGAACGTGGCAGCCGTGGCATTATTGCGGCGCTGGGCCCGGATGGTAAACC
GAGCCGTATTGTGGTGATTTATACCACCGGCAGCCAGGCGACGATGGATGAACGTAACCGTCAGATTGCG
GAAATTGGCGCGAGCCTGATTAAACATTGGTAAACCGATACAATTAAAGGCTCCTTTTGGAGCCTTTTTT
TTTGGACGACCCTTGTCAGATCAAAGGATCTTC
Features (pLannotate 1.2.2; 5 found; start..end, strand, type, name):
      1..589     +  rep_origin     ori: high-copy-number ColE1/pMB1/pBR322/pUC origin of replication
    617..1333    +  CDS            EYFP: EYFP is a basic (constitutively fluorescent) green/yellow fluorescent protein published in 1996, derived from Aequorea victoria. It is reported to be a very rapidly-maturing weak dimer with high acid sensitivity.
   1391..1482    +  promoter       AmpR promoter: bla
   1483..2340    +  CDS            bla: BLAT_ECOLX - Experimental evidence at protein level: Swiss-Prot protein existence level 1. TEM-type are the most prevalent beta-lactamases in enterobacteria; they hydrolyze the beta-lactam bond in susceptible beta-lactam antibiotics, thus conferring resistance to penicillins and cephalosporins. TEM-3 and TEM-4 are capable of hydrolyzing cefotaxime and ceftazidime. TEM-5 is capable of hydrolyzing ceftazidime. TEM-6 is capable of hydrolyzing ceftazidime and aztreonam. TEM-8/CAZ-2, TEM- 16/CAZ-7 and TEM-24/CAZ-6 are markedly active against ceftazidime. IRT- 4 shows resistance to beta-lactamase in
   2347..2386    +  terminator     fd terminator: central terminator from bacteriophage fd (Otsuka and Kunisawa, 1982)
