[The description below was written by a language model from this plasmid's Addgene catalogue record and pLannotate feature annotations shown in this document.]
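Description:
pXTK093 [CDS_YFP_PartType9] is a small (about 2.4 kb) Golden Gate part plasmid from the XanthoMoClo modular cloning toolkit, which was built for genetic engineering of bacteria in the genera Xanthobacter and Roseixanthobacter. It is built on the pXTK backbone and is maintained in E. coli. Replication relies on a ColE1/pMB1/pUC-type origin, and selection is with ampicillin through a TEM-type beta-lactamase (bla) gene driven by its own AmpR promoter and followed by a bacteriophage fd terminator. The catalogue lists the plasmid as low copy, whereas the sequence annotation identifies the origin as belonging to a high-copy family; the record does not resolve this discrepancy.

The payload is a synthetic yellow fluorescent protein coding sequence, annotated as EYFP, a constitutively fluorescent Aequorea victoria GFP derivative. It is stored as a "Part Type 9" coding-sequence module. No promoter, ribosome binding site or terminator is annotated around the YFP open reading frame, which fits its role as a storage vector for a bare CDS part rather than a functional expression cassette, despite the "Bacterial Expression" vector-type label. In modular cloning systems of this kind, a part is normally released by a Type IIS restriction enzyme, leaving defined overhangs that dictate its position when combined with promoter, RBS, terminator and backbone parts. However, the specific enzyme sites and overhangs are not annotated here, and the cloning sites are recorded as unknown. The plasmid's typical use is as a source of a YFP reporter module for assembling transcription units or multigene constructs within the XanthoMoClo system.
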