Addgene plasmid #229330: pXTK093 [CDS_YFP_PartType9]
Purpose: XanthoMoClo Golden Gate Part Plasmid for cloning, contains CDS_YFP_PartType9
Depositing lab: Michael Springer. Depositing organization: Harvard Medical School. Publication: XanthoMoClo horizontal line A Robust Modular Cloning Genetic Toolkit for the Genera Xanthobacter and Roseixanthobacter. Soltysiak MPM, Ory ALH, Lee AD, Christophersen CE, Jalihal AP, Springer M. ACS Synth Biol. 2025 Apr 18;14(4):1173-1190. doi: 10.1021/acssynbio.4c00806. Epub 2025 Mar 13. PubMed 40080684.
Backbone
  Vector backbone: pXTK
  Vector type: Bacterial Expression
Growth in bacteria
  Bacterial resistance: Ampicillin, 100 μg/mL
  Growth temperature: 37°C
  Growth strain: DH5alpha
  Copy number: Low Copy
Gene/Insert
  Gene/Insert name: YFP (alt name: CDS_YFP_PartType9)
  Species: Synthetic
  Cloning method: Restriction Enzyme; 5′ cloning site unknown (unknown if destroyed)
Terms and licenses: Academic/Nonprofit Terms; Industry Terms: Not Available to Industry
How to cite: pXTK093 [CDS_YFP_PartType9] was a gift from Michael Springer (Addgene plasmid # 229330 ; http://n2t.net/addgene:229330 ; RRID:Addgene_229330)
